Addgene plasmid #98826: EB3-mScarlet-I
Purpose: In vivo visualization of microtuble plus ends (can be used for colocalization studies)
Depositing lab: Dorus Gadella. Depositing organization: University of Amsterdam. Publication: Robust and Bright Genetically Encoded Fluorescent Markers for Highlighting Structures and Compartments in Mammalian Cells. Chertkova AO, Mastop M, Postma M, van Bommel N, van der Niet S, Batenburg KL, Joosen L, Gadella TWJ, Okada Y, Goedhart J. bioRxiv (2020) 160374; doi: https://doi.org/10.1101/160374.
Backbone
  Vector backbone: pEGFP-N1
  Backbone manufacturer: Clontech
  Vector type: Mammalian Expression
Growth in bacteria
  Bacterial resistance: Kanamycin, 50 μg/mL
  Growth temperature: 37°C
  Growth strain: DH5alpha
  Copy number: High Copy
Gene/Insert
  Gene/Insert name: EB3
  Species: Synthetic
  Promoter: CMV
  Tag / fusion protein: mScarlet-I (C terminal on insert)
  Cloning method: Restriction Enzyme; 5′ cloning site unknown (unknown if destroyed); 3′ cloning site unknown (unknown if destroyed)
Terms and licenses: Academic/Nonprofit Terms; Industry Terms: Not Available to Industry
Depositor comments: Please visit https://www.biorxiv.org/content/early/2017/07/06/160374 for bioRxiv preprint.
How to cite: EB3-mScarlet-I was a gift from Dorus Gadella (Addgene plasmid # 98826 ; http://n2t.net/addgene:98826 ; RRID:Addgene_98826)
