[The description below was written by a language model from this plasmid's Addgene catalogue record and pLannotate feature annotations shown in this document.]
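Description:
EB3-mScarlet-I is a mammalian expression plasmid built on the Clontech pEGFP-N1 backbone, in which the original fluorescent protein position is occupied by the red fluorescent protein mScarlet-I. The human cytomegalovirus immediate early enhancer and promoter drive a single open reading frame made of EB3 followed by mScarlet-I at its C terminus, joined by a short linker and terminated by the SV40 polyadenylation signal. The catalogue lists the insert species as synthetic, but the annotation matches the coding sequence to human MAPRE3, a plus-end tracking protein that binds growing microtubule tips and regulates microtubule dynamics. mScarlet-I is a constitutively fluorescent, rapidly maturing monomeric red protein. The restriction sites used for cloning are not recorded, although a fragment of the multiple cloning site remains upstream of the insert.

In bacteria the plasmid is maintained at high copy number through a pUC-type ColE1 origin and selected with kanamycin. Resistance comes from the Tn5 aminoglycoside phosphotransferase gene, which sits behind both a bacterial bla promoter and the SV40 enhancer and early promoter and ends in an HSV TK polyadenylation signal, so the same cassette can also confer G418 resistance in mammalian cells. An f1 origin is also present. The small large T antigen, ble and bGH poly(A) fragments in the annotation appear to be backbone remnants rather than functional parts.

The depositor sequence and the repository's sequencing result differ by only a few nucleotides in length and show the same features in the same order. The construct is intended for live-cell visualisation of microtubule plus ends and is suitable for colocalisation studies alongside markers in other colours.
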