Features (pLannotate 1.2.2; 15 found; start..end, strand, type, name):
      2..55      +  misc_feature   MCS (fragment): multiple cloning site
     63..905     +  CDS            MAPRE3: MARE3_HUMAN - Experimental evidence at protein level: Swiss-Prot protein existence level 1. Plus-end tracking protein (+TIP) that binds to the plus-end of microtubules and regulates the dynamics of the microtubule cytoskeleton. Promotes microtubule growth. May be involved in spindle function by stabilizing microtubules and anchoring them at centrosomes. Also acts as a regulator of minus-end microtubule organization: interacts with the complex formed by AKAP9 and PDE4DIP, leading to recruit CAMSAP2 to the Golgi apparatus, thereby tethering non- centrosomal minus-end microtubules to the Golgi, a
    927..1622    +  CDS            mScarlet-I: mScarlet-I is a basic (constitutively fluorescent) red fluorescent protein published in 2016, derived from synthetic construct. It is reported to be a rapidly-maturing monomer with moderate acid sensitivity.
   1637..1720    +  CDS            large T antigen (fragment): large T antigen from SV40 (simian virus 40)
   1743..1864    +  polyA_signal   SV40 poly(A) signal: SV40 polyadenylation signal
   1898..2326    -  rep_origin     f1 ori (sequence partly withheld): f1 bacteriophage origin of replication; arrow indicates direction of (+) strand synthesis
   2353..2457    +  promoter       AmpR promoter: bla
   2459..2816    +  promoter       SV40 promoter: SV40 enhancer and early promoter
   2851..3645    +  CDS            NeoR/KanR: aminoglycoside phosphotransferase from Tn5; aph(3')-II (or nptII); confers resistance to neomycin, kanamycin, and G418 (Geneticin®)
   3666..3818    +  CDS            ble (fragment): BLE_KLEPN - Experimental evidence at protein level: Swiss-Prot protein existence level 1. Binding protein with a strong affinity to the bleomycin family of antibiotics. Binds to CL990; an antimitotic-antibiotic compound. From Klebsiella pneumoniae.
   3877..3924    +  polyA_signal   HSV TK poly(A) signal: herpes simplex virus thymidine kinase polyadenylation signal (Cole and Stacy, 1985)
   4015..4031    -  polyA_signal   bGH poly(A) signal (fragment): bovine growth hormone polyadenylation signal
   4253..4841    +  rep_origin     ori: high-copy-number ColE1/pMB1/pBR322/pUC origin of replication
   5016..5319    +  enhancer       CMV enhancer: human cytomegalovirus immediate early enhancer
   5320..5523    +  promoter       CMV promoter: human cytomegalovirus (CMV) immediate early promoter
>Addgene plasmid #98826 | EB3-mScarlet-I | depositor full sequence | sequence record 180872 | EB3-mScarlet-I sequence 5544 bps
CGCTAGCGCTACCGGACTCAGATCTCGAGCTCAAGCTTCGAATTCTGCAGTCGACTGCCACCATGGCCGT
CAATGTGTACTCCACATCTGTGACCAGTGAAAATCTGAGTCGCCATGATATGCTTGCATGGGTCAACGAC
TCCCTGCACCTCAACTATACCAAGATAGAACAGCTTTGTTCAGGGGCAGCCTACTGCCAGTTCATGGACA
TGCTCTTCCCCGGCTGTGTGCACTTGAGGAAAGTGAAGTTCCAGGCCAAACTAGAGCATGAATACATCCA
CAACTTCAAGGTGCTGCAAGCAGCTTTCAAGAAGATGGGTGTTGACAAAATCATTCCTGTAGAGAAATTA
GTGAAAGGAAAATTCCAAGATAATTTTGAGTTTATTCAGTGGTTTAAGAAATTCTTTGACGCAAACTATG
ATGGAAAGGATTACAACCCTCTGCTGGCGCGGCAGGGCCAGGACGTAGCGCCACCTCCTAACCCAGGTGA
TCAGATCTTCAACAAATCCAAGAAACTCATTGGCACAGCAGTTCCACAGAGGACGTCCCCCACAGGCCCA
AAAAACATGCAGACCTCTGGCCGGCTGAGCAATGTGGCCCCCCCCTGCATTCTCCGGAAGAATCCTCCAT
CAGCCCGAAATGGCGGCCATGAGACTGATGCCCAAATTCTTGAACTCAACCAACAGCTGGTGGACTTGAA
GCTGACAGTGGATGGGCTGGAGAAGGAACGTGACTTCTACTTCAGCAAACTTCGTGACATCGAGCTCATC
TGCCAGGAGCATGAAAGTGAAAACAGCCCTGTTATCTCAGGCATCATTGGCATCCTCTATGCCACAGAGG
AAGGATTCGCACCCCCTGAGGACGATGAGATTGAAGAGCATCAACAAGAAGACCAGGACGAGTACCTGGA
TCCACCGGTCGCCACCATGGTGAGCAAGGGCGAGGCAGTGATCAAGGAGTTCATGCGGTTCAAGGTGCAC
ATGGAGGGCTCCATGAACGGCCACGAGTTCGAGATCGAGGGCGAGGGCGAGGGCCGCCCCTACGAGGGCA
CCCAGACCGCCAAGCTGAAGGTGACCAAGGGTGGCCCCCTGCCCTTCTCCTGGGACATCCTGTCCCCTCA
GTTCATGTACGGCTCCAGGGCCTTCATCAAGCACCCCGCCGACATCCCCGACTACTATAAGCAGTCCTTC
CCCGAGGGCTTCAAGTGGGAGCGCGTGATGAACTTCGAGGACGGCGGCGCCGTGACCGTGACCCAGGACA
CCTCCCTGGAGGACGGCACCCTGATCTACAAGGTGAAGCTCCGCGGCACCAACTTCCCTCCTGACGGCCC
CGTAATGCAGAAGAAGACAATGGGCTGGGAAGCATCCACCGAGCGGTTGTACCCCGAGGACGGCGTGCTG
AAGGGCGACATTAAGATGGCCCTGCGCCTGAAGGACGGCGGCCGCTACCTGGCGGACTTCAAGACCACCT
ACAAGGCCAAGAAGCCCGTGCAGATGCCCGGCGCCTACAACGTCGACCGCAAGTTGGACATCACCTCCCA
CAACGAGGACTACACCGTGGTGGAACAGTACGAACGCTCCGAGGGCCGCCACTCCACCGGCGGCATGGAC
GAGCTGTACAAGCGGCCGCGACTCTAGATCATAATCAGCCATACCACATTTGTAGAGGTTTTACTTGCTT
TAAAAAACCTCCCACACCTCCCCCTGAACCTGAAACATAAAATGAATGCAATTGTTGTTGTTAACTTGTT
TATTGCAGCTTATAATGGTTACAAATAAAGCAATAGCATCACAAATTTCACAAATAAAGCATTTTTTTCA
CTGCATTCTAGTTGTGGTTTGTCCAAACTCATCAATGTATCTTAAGGCGTAAATTGTAAGCGTTAATATT
TTGTTAAAATTCGCGTTAAATTTTTGTTAAATCAGCTCATTTTTTAACCAATAGGCCGAAATCGGCAAAA
TCCCTTATAAATCAAAAGAATAGACCGAGATAGGGT
[37 nt withheld, positions 1997-2033]
AAAGAACGTGGACTCCAACGTCAAAGG
[49 nt withheld, positions 2061-2109]
T
[91 nt withheld, positions 2111-2201]
G
[124 nt withheld, positions 2203-2326]
CAGGTGGCACTTTTCGGGGAAATGTGCGCGGAACCCCTATTTGTTTATTTTTCTAAATACATTCAAATAT
GTATCCGCTCATGAGACAATAACCCTGATAAATGCTTCAATAATATTGAAAAAGGAAGAGTCCTGAGGCG
GAAAGAACCAGCTGTGGAATGTGTGTCAGTTAGGGTGTGGAAAGTCCCCAGGCTCCCCAGCAGGCAGAAG
TATGCAAAGCATGCATCTCAATTAGTCAGCAACCAGGTGTGGAAAGTCCCCAGGCTCCCCAGCAGGCAGA
AGTATGCAAAGCATGCATCTCAATTAGTCAGCAACCATAGTCCCGCCCCTAACTCCGCCCATCCCGCCCC
TAACTCCGCCCAGTTCCGCCCATTCTCCGCCCCATGGCTGACTAATTTTTTTTATTTATGCAGAGGCCGA
GGCCGCCTCGGCCTCTGAGCTATTCCAGAAGTAGTGAGGAGGCTTTTTTGGAGGCCTAGGCTTTTGCAAA
GATCGATCAAGAGACAGGATGAGGATCGTTTCGCATGATTGAACAAGATGGATTGCACGCAGGTTCTCCG
GCCGCTTGGGTGGAGAGGCTATTCGGCTATGACTGGGCACAACAGACAATCGGCTGCTCTGATGCCGCCG
TGTTCCGGCTGTCAGCGCAGGGGCGCCCGGTTCTTTTTGTCAAGACCGACCTGTCCGGTGCCCTGAATGA
ACTGCAAGACGAGGCAGCGCGGCTATCGTGGCTGGCCACGACGGGCGTTCCTTGCGCAGCTGTGCTCGAC
GTTGTCACTGAAGCGGGAAGGGACTGGCTGCTATTGGGCGAAGTGCCGGGGCAGGATCTCCTGTCATCTC
ACCTTGCTCCTGCCGAGAAAGTATCCATCATGGCTGATGCAATGCGGCGGCTGCATACGCTTGATCCGGC
TACCTGCCCATTCGACCACCAAGCGAAACATCGCATCGAGCGAGCACGTACTCGGATGGAAGCCGGTCTT
GTCGATCAGGATGATCTGGACGAAGAGCATCAGGGGCTCGCGCCAGCCGAACTGTTCGCCAGGCTCAAGG
CGAGCATGCCCGACGGCGAGGATCTCGTCGTGACCCATGGCGATGCCTGCTTGCCGAATATCATGGTGGA
AAATGGCCGCTTTTCTGGATTCATCGACTGTGGCCGGCTGGGTGTGGCGGACCGCTATCAGGACATAGCG
TTGGCTACCCGTGATATTGCTGAAGAGCTTGGCGGCGAATGGGCTGACCGCTTCCTCGTGCTTTACGGTA
TCGCCGCTCCCGATTCGCAGCGCATCGCCTTCTATCGCCTTCTTGACGAGTTCTTCTGAGCGGGACTCTG
GGGTTCGAAATGACCGACCAAGCGACGCCCAACCTGCCATCACGAGATTTCGATTCCACCGCCGCCTTCT
ATGAAAGGTTGGGCTTCGGAATCGTTTTCCGGGACGCCGGCTGGATGATCCTCCAGCGCGGGGATCTCAT
GCTGGAGTTCTTCGCCCACCCTAGGGGGAGGCTAACTGAAACACGGAAGGAGACAATACCGGAAGGAACC
CGCGCTATGACGGCAATAAAAAGACAGAATAAAACGCACGGTGTTGGGTCGTTTGTTCATAAACGCGGGG
TTCGGTCCCAGGGCTGGCACTCTGTCGATACCCCACCGAGACCCCATTGGGGCCAATACGCCCGCGTTTC
TTCCTTTTCCCCACCCCACCCCCCAAGTTCGGGTGAAGGCCCAGGGCTCGCAGCCAACGTCGGGGCGGCA
GGCCCTGCCATAGCCTCAGGTTACTCATATATACTTTAGATTGATTTAAAACTTCATTTTTAATTTAAAA
GGATCTAGGTGAAGATCCTTTTTGATAATCTCATGACCAAAATCCCTTAACGTGAGTTTTCGTTCCACTG
AGCGTCAGACCCCGTAGAAAAGATCAAAGGATCTTCTTGAGATCCTTTTTTTCTGCGCGTAATCTGCTGC
TTGCAAACAAAAAAACCACCGCTACCAGCGGTGGTTTGTTTGCCGGATCAAGAGCTACCAACTCTTTTTC
CGAAGGTAACTGGCTTCAGCAGAGCGCAGATACCAAATACTGTCCTTCTAGTGTAGCCGTAGTTAGGCCA
CCACTTCAAGAACTCTGTAGCACCGCCTACATACCTCGCTCTGCTAATCCTGTTACCAGTGGCTGCTGCC
AGTGGCGATAAGTCGTGTCTTACCGGGTTGGACTCAAGACGATAGTTACCGGATAAGGCGCAGCGGTCGG
GCTGAACGGGGGGTTCGTGCACACAGCCCAGCTTGGAGCGAACGACCTACACCGAACTGAGATACCTACA
GCGTGAGCTATGAGAAAGCGCCACGCTTCCCGAAGGGAGAAAGGCGGACAGGTATCCGGTAAGCGGCAGG
GTCGGAACAGGAGAGCGCACGAGGGAGCTTCCAGGGGGAAACGCCTGGTATCTTTATAGTCCTGTCGGGT
TTCGCCACCTCTGACTTGAGCGTCGATTTTTGTGATGCTCGTCAGGGGGGCGGAGCCTATGGAAAAACGC
CAGCAACGCGGCCTTTTTACGGTTCCTGGCCTTTTGCTGGCCTTTTGCTCACATGTTCTTTCCTGCGTTA
TCCCCTGATTCTGTGGATAACCGTATTACCGCCATGCATTAGTTATTAATAGTAATCAATTACGGGGTCA
TTAGTTCATAGCCCATATATGGAGTTCCGCGTTACATAACTTACGGTAAATGGCCCGCCTGGCTGACCGC
CCAACGACCCCCGCCCATTGACGTCAATAATGACGTATGTTCCCATAGTAACGCCAATAGGGACTTTCCA
TTGACGTCAATGGGTGGAGTATTTACGGTAAACTGCCCACTTGGCAGTACATCAAGTGTATCATATGCCA
AGTACGCCCCCTATTGACGTCAATGACGGTAAATGGCCCGCCTGGCATTATGCCCAGTACATGACCTTAT
GGGACTTTCCTACTTGGCAGTACATCTACGTATTAGTCATCGCTATTACCATGGTGATGCGGTTTTGGCA
GTACATCAATGGGCGTGGATAGCGGTTTGACTCACGGGGATTTCCAAGTCTCCACCCCATTGACGTCAAT
GGGAGTTTGTTTTGGCACCAAAATCAACGGGACTTTCCAAAATGTCGTAACAACTCCGCCCCATTGACGC
AAATGGGCGGTAGGCGTGTACGGTGGGAGGTCTATATAAGCAGAGCTGGTTTAGTGAACCGTCAGATC
