Features (pLannotate 1.2.2; 15 found; start..end, strand, type, name):
     61..364     +  enhancer       CMV enhancer: human cytomegalovirus immediate early enhancer
    365..568     +  promoter       CMV promoter: human cytomegalovirus (CMV) immediate early promoter
    591..644     +  misc_feature   MCS (fragment): multiple cloning site
    652..1494    +  CDS            MAPRE3: MARE3_HUMAN - Experimental evidence at protein level: Swiss-Prot protein existence level 1. Plus-end tracking protein (+TIP) that binds to the plus-end of microtubules and regulates the dynamics of the microtubule cytoskeleton. Promotes microtubule growth. May be involved in spindle function by stabilizing microtubules and anchoring them at centrosomes. Also acts as a regulator of minus-end microtubule organization: interacts with the complex formed by AKAP9 and PDE4DIP, leading to recruit CAMSAP2 to the Golgi apparatus, thereby tethering non- centrosomal minus-end microtubules to the Golgi, a
   1516..2211    +  CDS            mScarlet-I: mScarlet-I is a basic (constitutively fluorescent) red fluorescent protein published in 2016, derived from synthetic construct. It is reported to be a rapidly-maturing monomer with moderate acid sensitivity.
   2233..2316    +  CDS            large T antigen (fragment): large T antigen from SV40 (simian virus 40)
   2339..2460    +  polyA_signal   SV40 poly(A) signal: SV40 polyadenylation signal
   2494..2922    -  rep_origin     f1 ori (sequence partly withheld): f1 bacteriophage origin of replication; arrow indicates direction of (+) strand synthesis
   2949..3053    +  promoter       AmpR promoter: bla
   3055..3412    +  promoter       SV40 promoter: SV40 enhancer and early promoter
   3447..4241    +  CDS            NeoR/KanR: aminoglycoside phosphotransferase from Tn5; aph(3')-II (or nptII); confers resistance to neomycin, kanamycin, and G418 (Geneticin®)
   4262..4414    +  CDS            ble (fragment): BLE_KLEPN - Experimental evidence at protein level: Swiss-Prot protein existence level 1. Binding protein with a strong affinity to the bleomycin family of antibiotics. Binds to CL990; an antimitotic-antibiotic compound. From Klebsiella pneumoniae.
   4473..4520    +  polyA_signal   HSV TK poly(A) signal: herpes simplex virus thymidine kinase polyadenylation signal (Cole and Stacy, 1985)
   4611..4627    -  polyA_signal   bGH poly(A) signal (fragment): bovine growth hormone polyadenylation signal
   4849..5437    +  rep_origin     ori: high-copy-number ColE1/pMB1/pBR322/pUC origin of replication
>Addgene plasmid #98826 | EB3-mScarlet-I | addgene full sequence | sequence record 190905 | Addgene NGS Result
TAGTTATTAATAGTAATCAATTACGGGGTCATTAGTTCATAGCCCATATATGGAGTTCCGCGTTACATAA
CTTACGGTAAATGGCCCGCCTGGCTGACCGCCCAACGACCCCCGCCCATTGACGTCAATAATGACGTATG
TTCCCATAGTAACGCCAATAGGGACTTTCCATTGACGTCAATGGGTGGAGTATTTACGGTAAACTGCCCA
CTTGGCAGTACATCAAGTGTATCATATGCCAAGTACGCCCCCTATTGACGTCAATGACGGTAAATGGCCC
GCCTGGCATTATGCCCAGTACATGACCTTATGGGACTTTCCTACTTGGCAGTACATCTACGTATTAGTCA
TCGCTATTACCATGGTGATGCGGTTTTGGCAGTACATCAATGGGCGTGGATAGCGGTTTGACTCACGGGG
ATTTCCAAGTCTCCACCCCATTGACGTCAATGGGAGTTTGTTTTGGCACCAAAATCAACGGGACTTTCCA
AAATGTCGTAACAACTCCGCCCCATTGACGCAAATGGGCGGTAGGCGTGTACGGTGGGAGGTCTATATAA
GCAGAGCTGGTTTAGTGAACCGTCAGATCCGCTAGCGCTACCGGACTCAGATCTCGAGCTCAAGCTTCGA
ATTCTGCAGTCGACTGCCACCATGGCCGTCAATGTGTACTCCACATCTGTGACCAGTGAAAATCTGAGTC
GCCATGATATGCTTGCATGGGTCAACGACTCCCTGCACCTCAACTATACCAAGATAGAACAGCTTTGTTC
AGGGGCAGCCTACTGCCAGTTCATGGACATGCTCTTCCCCGGCTGTGTGCACTTGAGGAAAGTGAAGTTC
CAGGCCAAACTAGAGCATGAATACATCCACAACTTCAAGGTGCTGCAAGCAGCTTTCAAGAAGATGGGTG
TTGACAAAATCATTCCTGTAGAGAAATTAGTGAAAGGAAAATTCCAAGATAATTTTGAGTTTATTCAGTG
GTTTAAGAAATTCTTTGACGCAAACTATGATGGAAAGGATTACAACCCTCTGCTGGCGCGGCAGGGCCAG
GACGTAGCGCCACCTCCTAACCCAGGTGATCAGATCTTCAACAAATCCAAGAAACTCATTGGCACAGCAG
TTCCACAGAGGACGTCCCCCACAGGCCCAAAAAACATGCAGACCTCTGGCCGGCTGAGCAATGTGGCCCC
CCCCTGCATTCTCCGGAAGAATCCTCCATCAGCCCGAAATGGCGGCCATGAGACTGATGCCCAAATTCTT
GAACTCAACCAACAGCTGGTGGACTTGAAGCTGACAGTGGATGGGCTGGAGAAGGAACGTGACTTCTACT
TCAGCAAACTTCGTGACATCGAGCTCATCTGCCAGGAGCATGAAAGTGAAAACAGCCCTGTTATCTCAGG
CATCATTGGCATCCTCTATGCCACAGAGGAAGGATTCGCACCCCCTGAGGACGATGAGATTGAAGAGCAT
CAACAAGAAGACCAGGACGAGTACCTGGATCCACCGGTCGCCACCATGGTGAGCAAGGGCGAGGCAGTGA
TCAAGGAGTTCATGCGGTTCAAGGTGCACATGGAGGGCTCCATGAACGGCCACGAGTTCGAGATCGAGGG
CGAGGGCGAGGGCCGCCCCTACGAGGGCACCCAGACCGCCAAGCTGAAGGTGACCAAGGGTGGCCCCCTG
CCCTTCTCCTGGGACATCCTGTCCCCTCAGTTCATGTACGGCTCCAGGGCCTTCATCAAGCACCCCGCCG
ACATCCCCGACTACTATAAGCAGTCCTTCCCCGAGGGCTTCAAGTGGGAGCGCGTGATGAACTTCGAGGA
CGGCGGCGCCGTGACCGTGACCCAGGACACCTCCCTGGAGGACGGCACCCTGATCTACAAGGTGAAGCTC
CGCGGCACCAACTTCCCTCCTGACGGCCCCGTAATGCAGAAGAAGACAATGGGCTGGGAAGCGTCCACCG
AGCGGTTGTACCCCGAGGACGGCGTGCTGAAGGGCGACATTAAGATGGCCCTGCGCCTGAAGGACGGCGG
CCGCTACCTGGCGGACTTCAAGACCACCTACAAGGCCAAGAAGCCCGTGCAGATGCCCGGCGCCTACAAC
GTCGACCGCAAGTTGGACATCACCTCCCACAACGAGGACTACACCGTGGTGGAACAGTACGAACGCTCCG
AGGGCCGCCACTCCACCGGCGGCATGGACGAGCTGTACAAGTAAGAATTGGCCGCGACTCTAGATCATAA
TCAGCCATACCACATTTGTAGAGGTTTTACTTGCTTTAAAAAACCTCCCACACCTCCCCCTGAACCTGAA
ACATAAAATGAATGCAATTGTTGTTGTTAACTTGTTTATTGCAGCTTATAATGGTTACAAATAAAGCAAT
AGCATCACAAATTTCACAAATAAAGCATTTTTTTCACTGCATTCTAGTTGTGGTTTGTCCAAACTCATCA
ATGTATCTTAAGGCGTAAATTGTAAGCGTTAATATTTTGTTAAAATTCGCGTTAAATTTTTGTTAAATCA
GCTCATTTTTTAACCAATAGGCCGAAATCGGCAAAATCCCTTATAAATCAAAAGAATAGACCGAGATAGG
GT
[37 nt withheld, positions 2593-2629]
AAAGAACGTGGACTCCAACGTCAAAGG
[49 nt withheld, positions 2657-2705]
T
[91 nt withheld, positions 2707-2797]
G
[124 nt withheld, positions 2799-2922]
CAGGTGGCACTTTTCGGGGAAATGTGCGCGGAACCCCTATTTGTTTATTTTTCTAAATACATTCAAATAT
GTATCCGCTCATGAGACAATAACCCTGATAAATGCTTCAATAATATTGAAAAAGGAAGAGTCCTGAGGCG
GAAAGAACCAGCTGTGGAATGTGTGTCAGTTAGGGTGTGGAAAGTCCCCAGGCTCCCCAGCAGGCAGAAG
TATGCAAAGCATGCATCTCAATTAGTCAGCAACCAGGTGTGGAAAGTCCCCAGGCTCCCCAGCAGGCAGA
AGTATGCAAAGCATGCATCTCAATTAGTCAGCAACCATAGTCCCGCCCCTAACTCCGCCCATCCCGCCCC
TAACTCCGCCCAGTTCCGCCCATTCTCCGCCCCATGGCTGACTAATTTTTTTTATTTATGCAGAGGCCGA
GGCCGCCTCGGCCTCTGAGCTATTCCAGAAGTAGTGAGGAGGCTTTTTTGGAGGCCTAGGCTTTTGCAAA
GATCGATCAAGAGACAGGATGAGGATCGTTTCGCATGATTGAACAAGATGGATTGCACGCAGGTTCTCCG
GCCGCTTGGGTGGAGAGGCTATTCGGCTATGACTGGGCACAACAGACAATCGGCTGCTCTGATGCCGCCG
TGTTCCGGCTGTCAGCGCAGGGGCGCCCGGTTCTTTTTGTCAAGACCGACCTGTCCGGTGCCCTGAATGA
ACTGCAAGACGAGGCAGCGCGGCTATCGTGGCTGGCCACGACGGGCGTTCCTTGCGCAGCTGTGCTCGAC
GTTGTCACTGAAGCGGGAAGGGACTGGCTGCTATTGGGCGAAGTGCCGGGGCAGGATCTCCTGTCATCTC
ACCTTGCTCCTGCCGAGAAAGTATCCATCATGGCTGATGCAATGCGGCGGCTGCATACGCTTGATCCGGC
TACCTGCCCATTCGACCACCAAGCGAAACATCGCATCGAGCGAGCACGTACTCGGATGGAAGCCGGTCTT
GTCGATCAGGATGATCTGGACGAAGAGCATCAGGGGCTCGCGCCAGCCGAACTGTTCGCCAGGCTCAAGG
CGAGCATGCCCGACGGCGAGGATCTCGTCGTGACCCATGGCGATGCCTGCTTGCCGAATATCATGGTGGA
AAATGGCCGCTTTTCTGGATTCATCGACTGTGGCCGGCTGGGTGTGGCGGACCGCTATCAGGACATAGCG
TTGGCTACCCGTGATATTGCTGAAGAGCTTGGCGGCGAATGGGCTGACCGCTTCCTCGTGCTTTACGGTA
TCGCCGCTCCCGATTCGCAGCGCATCGCCTTCTATCGCCTTCTTGACGAGTTCTTCTGAGCGGGACTCTG
GGGTTCGAAATGACCGACCAAGCGACGCCCAACCTGCCATCACGAGATTTCGATTCCACCGCCGCCTTCT
ATGAAAGGTTGGGCTTCGGAATCGTTTTCCGGGACGCCGGCTGGATGATCCTCCAGCGCGGGGATCTCAT
GCTGGAGTTCTTCGCCCACCCTAGGGGGAGGCTAACTGAAACACGGAAGGAGACAATACCGGAAGGAACC
CGCGCTATGACGGCAATAAAAAGACAGAATAAAACGCACGGTGTTGGGTCGTTTGTTCATAAACGCGGGG
TTCGGTCCCAGGGCTGGCACTCTGTCGATACCCCACCGAGACCCCATTGGGGCCAATACGCCCGCGTTTC
TTCCTTTTCCCCACCCCACCCCCCAAGTTCGGGTGAAGGCCCAGGGCTCGCAGCCAACGTCGGGGCGGCA
GGCCCTGCCATAGCCTCAGGTTACTCATATATACTTTAGATTGATTTAAAACTTCATTTTTAATTTAAAA
GGATCTAGGTGAAGATCCTTTTTGATAATCTCATGACCAAAATCCCTTAACGTGAGTTTTCGTTCCACTG
AGCGTCAGACCCCGTAGAAAAGATCAAAGGATCTTCTTGAGATCCTTTTTTTCTGCGCGTAATCTGCTGC
TTGCAAACAAAAAAACCACCGCTACCAGCGGTGGTTTGTTTGCCGGATCAAGAGCTACCAACTCTTTTTC
CGAAGGTAACTGGCTTCAGCAGAGCGCAGATACCAAATACTGTTCTTCTAGTGTAGCCGTAGTTAGGCCA
CCACTTCAAGAACTCTGTAGCACCGCCTACATACCTCGCTCTGCTAATCCTGTTACCAGTGGCTGCTGCC
AGTGGCGATAAGTCGTGTCTTACCGGGTTGGACTCAAGACGATAGTTACCGGATAAGGCGCAGCGGTCGG
GCTGAACGGGGGGTTCGTGCACACAGCCCAGCTTGGAGCGAACGACCTACACCGAACTGAGATACCTACA
GCGTGAGCTATGAGAAAGCGCCACGCTTCCCGAAGGGAGAAAGGCGGACAGGTATCCGGTAAGCGGCAGG
GTCGGAACAGGAGAGCGCACGAGGGAGCTTCCAGGGGGAAACGCCTGGTATCTTTATAGTCCTGTCGGGT
TTCGCCACCTCTGACTTGAGCGTCGATTTTTGTGATGCTCGTCAGGGGGGCGGAGCCTATGGAAAAACGC
CAGCAACGCGGCCTTTTTACGGTTCCTGGCCTTTTGCTGGCCTTTTGCTCACATGTTCTTTCCTGCGTTA
TCCCCTGATTCTGTGGATAACCGTATTACCGCCATGCAT
